Addgene plasmid #103771: pcDNA3.1-RlACR_477-EYFP
Purpose: Anion channelrhodopsin from Rhodomonas lens (RHODO) for expression in mammalian cells
Depositing lab: John Spudich. Depositing organization: University of Texas Health Science Center at Houston. Publication: The Expanding Family of Natural Anion Channelrhodopsins Reveals Large Variations in Kinetics, Conductance, and Spectral Sensitivity. Govorunova EG, Sineshchekov OA, Rodarte EM, Janz R, Morelle O, Melkonian M, Wong GK, Spudich JL. Sci Rep. 2017 Mar 3;7:43358. doi: 10.1038/srep43358. PubMed 28256618.
Backbone
  Vector backbone: pcDNA3.1
  Backbone manufacturer: Invitrogen
  Backbone size w/o insert (bp): 6217
  Total vector size (bp): 7900
  Modifications to backbone: EYFP was cloned between NotI and XbaI sites
  Vector type: Mammalian Expression
Growth in bacteria
  Bacterial resistance: Ampicillin, 100 μg/mL
  Growth temperature: 37°C
  Growth strain: DH5alpha
  Copy number: High Copy
Gene/Insert
  Gene/Insert name: Anion channelrhodopsin R1ACR_477
  Species: Rhodomonas lens
  Insert size (bp): 891
  Mutation: human codon optimized
  GenBank ID: KX879682
  Promoter: CMV
  Tag / fusion protein: EYFP (C terminal on backbone)
  Cloning method: Restriction Enzyme; 5′ cloning site BamHI (not destroyed); 3′ cloning site NotI (not destroyed)
  Sequencing primers: 5′ T7
Terms and licenses: Academic/Nonprofit Terms; Industry Terms: Not Available to Industry
How to cite: pcDNA3.1-RlACR_477-EYFP was a gift from John Spudich (Addgene plasmid # 103771 ; http://n2t.net/addgene:103771 ; RRID:Addgene_103771)
