[The description below was written by a language model from this plasmid's Addgene catalogue record and pLannotate feature annotations shown in this document.]
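Description:
pcDNA3.1-RlACR_477-EYFP is a mammalian expression plasmid built on the Invitrogen pcDNA3.1 backbone and carrying a human codon-optimized anion channelrhodopsin from the cryptophyte alga Rhodomonas lens. The 891 bp opsin coding sequence was cloned between BamHI and NotI, directly upstream of an EYFP cassette previously placed between NotI and XbaI. The channel is therefore produced as a C-terminal EYFP fusion that allows expressing cells and membrane localization to be seen by fluorescence. Transcription is driven by the CMV immediate-early enhancer and promoter and terminated by the bovine growth hormone polyadenylation signal. A T7 promoter between the CMV promoter and the insert serves as a sequencing primer site and could support in vitro transcription. A V5 epitope sequence is annotated just downstream of EYFP, but the record does not indicate whether it is in frame or translated.

In E. coli the plasmid is maintained at high copy through a ColE1/pUC-type origin and selected with ampicillin via the β-lactamase gene; an f1 origin is also present. An SV40 early promoter drives a neomycin phosphotransferase gene followed by an SV40 poly(A) signal, giving the option of G418 selection for stable mammalian lines. The automated feature table does not annotate the opsin itself, which presumably occupies the unannotated stretch between the T7 promoter and EYFP across the sequence origin. The sequenced record is 7,074 nt, whereas the catalogue lists a total of 7,900 bp. The short HIV-1 LTR, ble, lacI and bom fragment calls are probably incidental partial matches to backbone sequence. The construct is intended for heterologous expression of this light-gated anion channel in mammalian cells, for example to characterize its photocurrents or to test it as an optogenetic silencing tool.
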