Features (pLannotate 1.2.2; 21 found; start..end, strand, type, name):
    127..843     +  CDS            EYFP: enhanced YFP mammalian codon-optimized
    873..914     +  CDS            V5 tag: epitope tag from simian virus 5
    970..1194    +  polyA_signal   bGH poly(A) signal: bovine growth hormone polyadenylation signal
   1198..1219    +  promoter       SV40 promoter (fragment): SV40 enhancer and early promoter
   1240..1668    +  rep_origin     f1 ori (sequence partly withheld): f1 bacteriophage origin of replication; arrow indicates direction of (+) strand synthesis
   1682..2011    +  promoter       SV40 promoter: SV40 enhancer and early promoter
   2078..2869    +  CDS            neo: KKA2_KLEPN - Also known as kan, nptII. Experimental evidence at protein level: Swiss-Prot protein existence level 1. Resistance to kanamycin, neomycin, paromomycin, ribostamycin, butirosin and gentamicin B. From Klebsiella pneumoniae.
   2895..3053    +  CDS            ble (fragment): BLE_KLEPN - Experimental evidence at protein level: Swiss-Prot protein existence level 1. Binding protein with a strong affinity to the bleomycin family of antibiotics. Binds to CL990; an antimitotic-antibiotic compound. From Klebsiella pneumoniae.
   3048..3169    +  polyA_signal   SV40 poly(A) signal: SV40 polyadenylation signal
   3242..3258    -  protein_bind   lac operator: The lac repressor binds to the lac operator to inhibit transcription in E. coli. This inhibition can be relieved by adding lactose or isopropyl-β-D-thiogalactopyranoside (IPTG). lac repressor encoded by lacI
   3266..3296    -  promoter       lac promoter: promoter for the E. coli lac operon
   3311..3332    -  protein_bind   CAP binding site: CAP binding activates transcription in the presence of cAMP. E. coli catabolite activator protein
   3345..3437    -  CDS            lacI (fragment): lac repressor; lacI; The lac repressor binds to the lac operator to inhibit transcription in E. coli. This inhibition can be relieved by adding lactose or isopropyl-β-D-thiogalactopyranoside (IPTG).
   3620..4208    -  rep_origin     ori: high-copy-number ColE1/pMB1/pBR322/pUC origin of replication
   4379..5239    -  CDS            AmpR: β-lactamase; bla; confers resistance to ampicillin, carbenicillin, and related antibiotics
   5240..5344    -  promoter       AmpR promoter: bla
   5403..5455    -  misc_feature   bom (fragment): basis of mobility region from pBR322
   5610..5989    +  enhancer       CMV enhancer: human cytomegalovirus immediate early enhancer
   5990..6193    +  promoter       CMV promoter: human cytomegalovirus (CMV) immediate early promoter
   6189..6222    +  LTR            5' LTR (truncated) (fragment): truncated 5' long terminal repeat (LTR) from HIV-1
   6238..6256    +  promoter       T7 promoter: promoter for bacteriophage T7 RNA polymerase
>Addgene plasmid #103771 | pcDNA3.1-RlACR_477-EYFP | addgene full sequence | sequence record 199299 | Addgene NGS Result
GATAGAGAGTTCGCCAAGAATGCCGACAAGGACGGAGAGATGAAGGCCATCGAGGAAGGAGCTGCTGGAC
CCGCCGCTGACGCCAAGAAGGACGAGGATATCAAGCTGTTCGGCAAGGCGGCCGCCGTGAGCAAGGGCGA
GGAGCTGTTCACCGGGGTGGTGCCCATCCTGGTCGAGCTGGACGGCGACGTAAACGGCCACAAGTTCAGC
GTGTCCGGCGAGGGCGAGGGCGATGCCACCTACGGCAAGCTGACCCTGAAGTTCATCTGCACCACCGGCA
AGCTGCCCGTGCCCTGGCCCACCCTCGTGACCACCTTCGGCTACGGCCTGCAGTGCTTCGCCCGCTACCC
CGACCACATGAAGCAGCACGACTTCTTCAAGTCCGCCATGCCCGAAGGCTACGTCCAGGAGCGCACCATC
TTCTTCAAGGACGACGGCAACTACAAGACCCGCGCCGAGGTGAAGTTCGAGGGCGACACCCTGGTGAACC
GCATCGAGCTGAAGGGCATCGACTTCAAGGAGGACGGCAACATCCTGGGGCACAAGCTGGAGTACAACTA
CAACAGCCACAACGTCTATATCATGGCCGACAAGCAGAAGAACGGCATCAAGGTGAACTTCAAGATCCGC
CACAACATCGAGGACGGCAGCGTGCAGCTCGCCGACCACTACCAGCAGAACACCCCCATCGGCGACGGCC
CCGTGCTGCTGCCCGACAACCACTACCTGAGCTACCAGTCCGCCCTGAGCAAAGACCCCAACGAGAAGCG
CGATCACATGGTCCTGCTGGAGTTCGTGACCGCCGCCGGGATCACTCTCGGCATGGACGAGCTGTACAAG
TAACATATGCTCTAGAGGGCCCGCGGTTCGAAGGTAAGCCTATCCCTAACCCTCTCCTCGGTCTCGATTC
TACGCGTACCGGTCATCATCACCATCACCATTGAGTTTAAACCCGCTGATCAGCCTCGACTGTGCCTTCT
AGTTGCCAGCCATCTGTTGTTTGCCCCTCCCCCGTGCCTTCCTTGACCCTGGAAGGTGCCACTCCCACTG
TCCTTTCCTAATAAAATGAGGAAATTGCATCGCATTGTCTGAGTAGGTGTCATTCTATTCTGGGGGGTGG
GGTGGGGCAGGACAGCAAGGGGGAGGATTGGGAAGACAATAGCAGGCATGCTGGGGATGCGGTGGGCTCT
ATGGCTTCTGAGGCGGAAAGAACCAGCTGGGGCTCTAGGGGGTATCCCC
[124 nt withheld, positions 1240-1363]
C
[91 nt withheld, positions 1365-1455]
A
[49 nt withheld, positions 1457-1505]
CCTTTGACGTTGGAGTCCACGTTCTTT
[37 nt withheld, positions 1533-1569]
ACCCTATCTCGGTCTATTCTTTTGATTTATAAGGGATTTTGCCGATTTCGGCCTATTGGTTAAAAAATGA
GCTGATTTAACAAAAATTTAACGCGAATTAATTCTGTGGAATGTGTGTCAGTTAGGGTGTGGAAAGTCCC
CAGGCTCCCCAGCAGGCAGAAGTATGCAAAGCATGCATCTCAATTAGTCAGCAACCAGGTGTGGAAAGTC
CCCAGGCTCCCCAGCAGGCAGAAGTATGCAAAGCATGCATCTCAATTAGTCAGCAACCATAGTCCCGCCC
CTAACTCCGCCCATCCCGCCCCTAACTCCGCCCAGTTCCGCCCATTCTCCGCCCCATGGCTGACTAATTT
TTTTTATTTATGCAGAGGCCGAGGCCGCCTCTGCCTCTGAGCTATTCCAGAAGTAGTGAGGAGGCTTTTT
TGGAGGCCTAGGCTTTTGCAAAAAGCTCCCGGGAGCTTGTATATCCATTTTCGGATCTGATCAAGAGACA
GGATGAGGATCGTTTCGCATGATTGAACAAGATGGATTGCACGCAGGTTCTCCGGCCGCTTGGGTGGAGA
GGCTATTCGGCTATGACTGGGCACAACAGACAATCGGCTGCTCTGATGCCGCCGTGTTCCGGCTGTCAGC
GCAGGGGCGCCCGGTTCTTTTTGTCAAGACCGACCTGTCCGGTGCCCTGAATGAACTGCAGGACGAGGCA
GCGCGGCTATCGTGGCTGGCCACGACGGGCGTTCCTTGCGCAGCTGTGCTCGACGTTGTCACTGAAGCGG
GAAGGGACTGGCTGCTATTGGGCGAAGTGCCGGGGCAGGATCTCCTGTCATCTCACCTTGCTCCTGCCGA
GAAAGTATCCATCATGGCTGATGCAATGCGGCGGCTGCATACGCTTGATCCGGCTACCTGCCCATTCGAC
CACCAAGCGAAACATCGCATCGAGCGAGCACGTACTCGGATGGAAGCCGGTCTTGTCGATCAGGATGATC
TGGACGAAGAGCATCAGGGGCTCGCGCCAGCCGAACTGTTCGCCAGGCTCAAGGCGCGCATGCCCGACGG
CGAGGATCTCGTCGTGACCCATGGCGATGCCTGCTTGCCGAATATCATGGTGGAAAATGGCCGCTTTTCT
GGATTCATCGACTGTGGCCGGCTGGGTGTGGCGGACCGCTATCAGGACATAGCGTTGGCTACCCGTGATA
TTGCTGAAGAGCTTGGCGGCGAATGGGCTGACCGCTTCCTCGTGCTTTACGGTATCGCCGCTCCCGATTC
GCAGCGCATCGCCTTCTATCGCCTTCTTGACGAGTTCTTCTGAGCGGGACTCTGGGGTTCGCGAAATGAC
CGACCAAGCGACGCCCAACCTGCCATCACGAGATTTCGATTCCACCGCCGCCTTCTATGAAAGGTTGGGC
TTCGGAATCGTTTTCCGGGACGCCGGCTGGATGATCCTCCAGCGCGGGGATCTCATGCTGGAGTTCTTCG
CCCACCCCAACTTGTTTATTGCAGCTTATAATGGTTACAAATAAAGCAATAGCATCACAAATTTCACAAA
TAAAGCATTTTTTTCACTGCATTCTAGTTGTGGTTTGTCCAAACTCATCAATGTATCTTATCATGTCTGT
ATACCGTCGACCTCTAGCTAGAGCTTGGCGTAATCATGGTCATAGCTGTTTCCTGTGTGAAATTGTTATC
CGCTCACAATTCCACACAACATACGAGCCGGAAGCATAAAGTGTAAAGCCTGGGGTGCCTAATGAGTGAG
CTAACTCACATTAATTGCGTTGCGCTCACTGCCCGCTTTCCAGTCGGGAAACCTGTCGTGCCAGCTGCAT
TAATGAATCGGCCAACGCGCGGGGAGAGGCGGTTTGCGTATTGGGCGCTCTTCCGCTTCCTCGCTCACTG
ACTCGCTGCGCTCGGTCGTTCGGCTGCGGCGAGCGGTATCAGCTCACTCAAAGGCGGTAATACGGTTATC
CACAGAATCAGGGGATAACGCAGGAAAGAACATGTGAGCAAAAGGCCAGCAAAAGGCCAGGAACCGTAAA
AAGGCCGCGTTGCTGGCGTTTTTCCATAGGCTCCGCCCCCCTGACGAGCATCACAAAAATCGACGCTCAA
GTCAGAGGTGGCGAAACCCGACAGGACTATAAAGATACCAGGCGTTTCCCCCTGGAAGCTCCCTCGTGCG
CTCTCCTGTTCCGACCCTGCCGCTTACCGGATACCTGTCCGCCTTTCTCCCTTCGGGAAGCGTGGCGCTT
TCTCATAGCTCACGCTGTAGGTATCTCAGTTCGGTGTAGGTCGTTCGCTCCAAGCTGGGCTGTGTGCACG
AACCCCCCGTTCAGCCCGACCGCTGCGCCTTATCCGGTAACTATCGTCTTGAGTCCAACCCGGTAAGACA
CGACTTATCGCCACTGGCAGCAGCCACTGGTAACAGGATTAGCAGAGCGAGGTATGTAGGCGGTGCTACA
GAGTTCTTGAAGTGGTGGCCTAACTACGGCTACACTAGAAGAACAGTATTTGGTATCTGCGCTCTGCTGA
AGCCAGTTACCTTCGGAAAAAGAGTTGGTAGCTCTTGATCCGGCAAACAAACCACCGCTGGTAGCGGTGG
TTTTTTTGTTTGCAAGCAGCAGATTACGCGCAGAAAAAAAGGATCTCAAGAAGATCCTTTGATCTTTTCT
ACGGGGTCTGACGCTCAGTGGAACGAAAACTCACGTTAAGGGATTTTGGTCATGAGATTATCAAAAAGGA
TCTTCACCTAGATCCTTTTAAATTAAAAATGAAGTTTTAAATCAATCTAAAGTATATATGAGTAAACTTG
GTCTGACAGTTACCAATGCTTAATCAGTGAGGCACCTATCTCAGCGATCTGTCTATTTCGTTCATCCATA
GTTGCCTGACTCCCCGTCGTGTAGATAACTACGATACGGGAGGGCTTACCATCTGGCCCCAGTGCTGCAA
TGATACCGCGAGACCCACGCTCACCGGCTCCAGATTTATCAGCAATAAACCAGCCAGCCGGAAGGGCCGA
GCGCAGAAGTGGTCCTGCAACTTTATCCGCCTCCATCCAGTCTATTAATTGTTGCCGGGAAGCTAGAGTA
AGTAGTTCGCCAGTTAATAGTTTGCGCAACGTTGTTGCCATTGCTACAGGCATCGTGGTGTCACGCTCGT
CGTTTGGTATGGCTTCATTCAGCTCCGGTTCCCAACGATCAAGGCGAGTTACATGATCCCCCATGTTGTG
CAAAAAAGCGGTTAGCTCCTTCGGTCCTCCGATCGTTGTCAGAAGTAAGTTGGCCGCAGTGTTATCACTC
ATGGTTATGGCAGCACTGCATAATTCTCTTACTGTCATGCCATCCGTAAGATGCTTTTCTGTGACTGGTG
AGTACTCAACCAAGTCATTCTGAGAATAGTGTATGCGGCGACCGAGTTGCTCTTGCCCGGCGTCAATACG
GGATAATACCGCGCCACATAGCAGAACTTTAAAAGTGCTCATCATTGGAAAACGTTCTTCGGGGCGAAAA
CTCTCAAGGATCTTACCGCTGTTGAGATCCAGTTCGATGTAACCCACTCGTGCACCCAACTGATCTTCAG
CATCTTTTACTTTCACCAGCGTTTCTGGGTGAGCAAAAACAGGAAGGCAAAATGCCGCAAAAAAGGGAAT
AAGGGCGACACGGAAATGTTGAATACTCATACTCTTCCTTTTTCAATATTATTGAAGCATTTATCAGGGT
TATTGTCTCATGAGCGGATACATATTTGAATGTATTTAGAAAAATAAACAAATAGGGGTTCCGCGCACAT
TTCCCCGAAAAGTGCCACCTGACGTCGACGGATCGGGAGATCTCCCGATCCCCTATGGTGCACTCTCAGT
ACAATCTGCTCTGATGCCGCATAGTTAAGCCAGTATCTGCTCCCTGCTTGTGTGTTGGAGGTCGCTGAGT
AGTGCGCGAGCAAAATTTAAGCTACAACAAGGCAAGGCTTGACCGACAATTGCATGAAGAATCTGCTTAG
GGTTAGGCGTTTTGCGCTGCTTCGCGATGTACGGGCCAGATATACGCGTTGACATTGATTATTGACTAGT
TATTAATAGTAATCAATTACGGGGTCATTAGTTCATAGCCCATATATGGAGTTCCGCGTTACATAACTTA
CGGTAAATGGCCCGCCTGGCTGACCGCCCAACGACCCCCGCCCATTGACGTCAATAATGACGTATGTTCC
CATAGTAACGCCAATAGGGACTTTCCATTGACGTCAATGGGTGGAGTATTTACGGTAAACTGCCCACTTG
GCAGTACATCAAGTGTATCATATGCCAAGTACGCCCCCTATTGACGTCAATGACGGTAAATGGCCCGCCT
GGCATTATGCCCAGTACATGACCTTATGGGACTTTCCTACTTGGCAGTACATCTACGTATTAGTCATCGC
TATTACCATGGTGATGCGGTTTTGGCAGTACATCAATGGGCGTGGATAGCGGTTTGACTCACGGGGATTT
CCAAGTCTCCACCCCATTGACGTCAATGGGAGTTTGTTTTGGCACCAAAATCAACGGGACTTTCCAAAAT
GTCGTAACAACTCCGCCCCATTGACGCAAATGGGCGGTAGGCGTGTACGGTGGGAGGTCTATATAAGCAG
AGCTCTCTGGCTAACTAGAGAACCCACTGCTTACTGGCTTATCGAAATTAATACGACTCACTATAGGGAG
ACCCAAGCTGGCTAGTTAAGCTTGGTACCGAGCTCGGATCCATGGCCCTGTACACCTCCCAGTTTGGCAT
CGCCTACGGCAGCTGGGAGGCCGAGAACGACGATTGCCTGAGCATGGGCATCGCTAGCGGAGCCCCCGTG
AAGATCATCCAGCTGTGTTGGGCCGTGGTGAGCCTGTGCCAGGTGATTTTCATGCTCACAAGGGCCCCCA
GGGTGGCTTGGGAAGCCATCTACCTGCCCCTGTGCGAGACCATCACCTACTTCCTGGCCTTCAGCGGCAA
CGGCTACCTGAGGATGGCCGACGGCCAGATCTTCCCTTGGGCCAGGATGGCCAGCTGGCTGGTGACCTGC
CCTGTGATGCTGGGCCAGGTGAGCGCCATGGCCCTGATCAAGTACAAAAGCCTGCCCCTGAACAATATGA
TGGTGGCCGCCTCCCTGATCAGGGTGGTGATGGGCATCTCCGCCACCATCACACCCAACGAGCAGCTGAA
GTGGATGTTCTTCTTTTTCGGCGTGAGCATGCTGACCTTTGAGTATTTCTGCGTGTTCACCATCTTCAGC
ATCACCATCGCCGACTTCCAGGAGATCGACACACCCAGGTCCAGGTTCGTGGTCGGCAGGCTGAAGATCC
TCAGGATTGTGTTCCACTCCGCTTGGACAGCCTTCCCTATCCTGTGGGTGGTGTCCAGCACCGGCCTGTG
CGTGCTCAGCGAGAATATCTCCAGCGTGTGCTACATGCTCGCCGACGCCGCTTGTAAAAATGGCTACGGA
CTGGTCCTGTGGAACACCACCTGGGGCCACCTGAACGGCAAGTGG
