>Addgene plasmid #103771 | pcDNA3.1-RlACR_477-EYFP | depositor partial sequence | sequence record 196587 | Anion channelrhodopsin R1ACR_477
ATGGCCCTGTACACCTCCCAGTTTGGCATCGCCTACGGCAGCTGGGAGGCCGAGAACGACGATTGCCTGA
GCATGGGCATCGCTAGCGGAGCCCCCGTGAAGATCATCCAGCTGTGTTGGGCCGTGGTGAGCCTGTGCCA
GGTGATTTTCATGCTCACAAGGGCCCCCAGGGTGGCTTGGGAAGCCATCTACCTGCCCCTGTGCGAGACC
ATCACCTACTTCCTGGCCTTCAGCGGCAACGGCTACCTGAGGATGGCCGACGGCCAGATCTTCCCTTGGG
CCAGGATGGCCAGCTGGCTGGTGACCTGCCCTGTGATGCTGGGCCAGGTGAGCGCCATGGCCCTGATCAA
GTACAAAAGCCTGCCCCTGAACAATATGATGGTGGCCGCCTCCCTGATCAGGGTGGTGATGGGCATCTCC
GCCACCATCACACCCAACGAGCAGCTGAAGTGGATGTTCTTCTTTTTCGGCGTGAGCATGCTGACCTTTG
AGTATTTCTGCGTGTTCACCATCTTCAGCATCACCATCGCCGACTTCCAGGAGATCGACACACCCAGGTC
CAGGTTCGTGGTCGGCAGGCTGAAGATCCTCAGGATTGTGTTCCACTCCGCTTGGACAGCCTTCCCTATC
CTGTGGGTGGTGTCCAGCACCGGCCTGTGCGTGCTCAGCGAGAATATCTCCAGCGTGTGCTACATGCTCG
CCGACGCCGCTTGTAAAAATGGCTACGGACTGGTCCTGTGGAACACCACCTGGGGCCACCTGAACGGCAA
GTGGGATAGAGAGTTCGCCAAGAATGCCGACAAGGACGGAGAGATGAAGGCCATCGAGGAAGGAGCTGCT
GGACCCGCCGCTGACGCCAAGAAGGACGAGGATATCAAGCTGTTCGGCAAG
