>Addgene plasmid #103771 | pcDNA3.1-RlACR_477-EYFP | depositor partial sequence | sequence record 196588 | EYFP
GTGAGCAAGGGCGAGGAGCTGTTCACCGGGGTGGTGCCCATCCTGGTCGAGCTGGACGGCGACGTAAACG
GCCACAAGTTCAGCGTGTCCGGCGAGGGCGAGGGCGATGCCACCTACGGCAAGCTGACCCTGAAGTTCAT
CTGCACCACCGGCAAGCTGCCCGTGCCCTGGCCCACCCTCGTGACCACCTTCGGCTACGGCCTGCAGTGC
TTCGCCCGCTACCCCGACCACATGAAGCAGCACGACTTCTTCAAGTCCGCCATGCCCGAAGGCTACGTCC
AGGAGCGCACCATCTTCTTCAAGGACGACGGCAACTACAAGACCCGCGCCGAGGTGAAGTTCGAGGGCGA
CACCCTGGTGAACCGCATCGAGCTGAAGGGCATCGACTTCAAGGAGGACGGCAACATCCTGGGGCACAAG
CTGGAGTACAACTACAACAGCCACAACGTCTATATCATGGCCGACAAGCAGAAGAACGGCATCAAGGTGA
ACTTCAAGATCCGCCACAACATCGAGGACGGCAGCGTGCAGCTCGCCGACCACTACCAGCAGAACACCCC
CATCGGCGACGGCCCCGTGCTGCTGCCCGACAACCACTACCTGAGCTACCAGTCCGCCCTGAGCAAAGAC
CCCAACGAGAAGCGCGATCACATGGTCCTGCTGGAGTTCGTGACCGCCGCCGGGATCACTCTCGGCATGG
ACGAGCTGTACAAGTAA
